Addgene plasmid #132450: pZNF830.1.0-gDNA
Purpose: CRISPR/Cas9 plasmid to create GFP fusion proteins
Depositing lab: Kevin White. Depositing organization: University of Chicago.
Backbone
  Vector backbone: pX330
  Backbone manufacturer: addgene ID: 42230
  Vector type: CRISPR
Growth in bacteria
  Bacterial resistance: Ampicillin, 100 μg/mL
  Growth temperature: 37°C
  Growth strain: DH5alpha
  Copy number: High Copy
Gene/Insert
  Gene/Insert name: ZNF830
  gRNA/shRNA sequence: TATAGGGTTTTAAAGACCCA AGG
  Species: H. sapiens (human)
  Entrez Gene: ZNF830 (a.k.a. CCDC16, OMCG1, SEL13)
  Cloning method: Restriction Enzyme; 5′ cloning site BbsI (destroyed during cloning); 3′ cloning site BbsI (destroyed during cloning)
Terms and licenses: Academic/Nonprofit Terms; Industry Terms: Not Available to Industry
Depositor comments: gRNA sequence also includes uncloned PAM after the space
How to cite: pZNF830.1.0-gDNA was a gift from Kevin White (Addgene plasmid # 132450 ; http://n2t.net/addgene:132450 ; RRID:Addgene_132450)
