[The description below was written by a language model from this plasmid's Addgene catalogue record and pLannotate feature annotations shown in this document.]
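Description:
pZNF830.1.0-gDNA is a pX330-based CRISPR/Cas9 plasmid for mammalian cells that expresses both Streptococcus pyogenes Cas9 and a single guide RNA targeting the human ZNF830 gene (also known as CCDC16, OMCG1 or SEL13). It is propagated in E. coli as a high-copy plasmid through a ColE1/pUC-type origin and is selected with ampicillin via the β-lactamase (AmpR) gene. An f1 phage origin is also present, along with small annotated fragments of pBR322 bom and rop sequences and a single AAV2 ITR downstream of the Cas9 cassette. These are backbone remnants, and the record does not indicate that the plasmid is intended for AAV packaging.

The payload consists of two expression units. A human U6 RNA polymerase III promoter drives the guide RNA. The ZNF830-specific 20-nt spacer was inserted between BbsI sites, which were destroyed during cloning, and sits directly upstream of the S. pyogenes gRNA scaffold. Because the sequence record is circular, the U6 promoter at its end runs into the scaffold at its start. The depositor notes that the PAM listed with the guide is not part of the cloned sequence. Cas9 is annotated as contiguous N- and C-terminal portions that together form one full-length coding sequence. It is transcribed from a hybrid CBh-type promoter made up of the CMV enhancer, the chicken β-actin promoter and a hybrid intron. The coding sequence carries a C-terminal nucleoplasmin nuclear localization signal and is terminated by the bGH polyadenylation signal.

The stated purpose is the creation of GFP fusion proteins. The plasmid itself contains no GFP sequence or homology arms, so it presumably supplies the targeted cut at ZNF830, with a separate donor template providing the tag. The record does not describe that donor.
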