Features (pLannotate 1.2.2; 18 found; start..end, strand, type, name):
      1..76      +  misc_RNA       gRNA scaffold: guide RNA scaffold for the Streptococcus pyogenes CRISPR/Cas9 system
     83..126     +  misc_RNA       gRNA scaffold (fragment): guide RNA scaffold for the Streptococcus pyogenes CRISPR/Cas9 system
    173..458     +  enhancer       CMV enhancer: human cytomegalovirus immediate early enhancer; contains an 18-bp deletion relative to the standard CMV enhancer
    460..739     +  promoter       chicken β-actin promoter: No description available
    740..967     +  intron         hybrid intron: hybrid between chicken β-actin (CBA) and minute virus of mice (MMV) introns (Gray et al., 2011)
   1105..2706    +  CDS            Cas9(N): N-terminal portion of Streptococcus pyogenes Cas9 (Zetsche et al., 2015)
   2707..5205    +  CDS            Cas9(C): C-terminal portion of Streptococcus pyogenes Cas9 (Zetsche et al., 2015)
   5206..5253    +  CDS            nucleoplasmin NLS: bipartite nuclear localization signal from nucleoplasmin
   5287..5398    +  polyA_signal   bGH poly(A) signal: bovine growth hormone polyadenylation signal
   5503..5643    +  repeat_region  AAV2 ITR: inverted terminal repeat of adeno-associated virus serotype 2 inverted
   5648..5699    -  misc_feature   bom (fragment): basis of mobility region from pBR322
   5718..6173    +  rep_origin     f1 ori (sequence partly withheld): f1 bacteriophage origin of replication; arrow indicates direction of (+) strand synthesis
   6174..6223    -  misc_feature   bom (fragment): basis of mobility region from pBR322
   6325..6360    -  CDS            rop (fragment): Rop protein, which maintains plasmids at low copy number; rop
   6455..6559    +  promoter       AmpR promoter: bla
   6560..7420    +  CDS            AmpR: β-lactamase; bla; confers resistance to ampicillin, carbenicillin, and related antibiotics
   7591..8179    +  rep_origin     ori: high-copy-number ColE1/pMB1/pBR322/pUC origin of replication
   8241..8481    +  promoter       U6 promoter: RNA polymerase III promoter for human U6 snRNA
>Addgene plasmid #132450 | pZNF830.1.0-gDNA | addgene full sequence | sequence record 266818 | Addgene NGS Result
GTTTTAGAGCTAGAAATAGCAAGTTAAAATAAGGCTAGTCCGTTATCAACTTGAAAAAGTGGCACCGAGT
CGGTGCTTTTTTGTTTTAGAGCTAGAAATAGCAAGTTAAAATAAGGCTAGTCCGTTTTTAGCGCGTGCGC
CAATTCTGCAGACAAATGGCTCTAGAGGTACCCGTTACATAACTTACGGTAAATGGCCCGCCTGGCTGAC
CGCCCAACGACCCCCGCCCATTGACGTCAATAGTAACGCCAATAGGGACTTTCCATTGACGTCAATGGGT
GGAGTATTTACGGTAAACTGCCCACTTGGCAGTACATCAAGTGTATCATATGCCAAGTACGCCCCCTATT
GACGTCAATGACGGTAAATGGCCCGCCTGGCATTGTGCCCAGTACATGACCTTATGGGACTTTCCTACTT
GGCAGTACATCTACGTATTAGTCATCGCTATTACCATGGTCGAGGTGAGCCCCACGTTCTGCTTCACTCT
CCCCATCTCCCCCCCCTCCCCACCCCCAATTTTGTATTTATTTATTTTTTAATTATTTTGTGCAGCGATG
GGGGCGGGGGGGGGGGGGGGGGGCGCGCGCCAGGCGGGGCGGGGCGGGGCGAGGGGCGGGGCGGGGCGAG
GCGGAGAGGTGCGGCGGCAGCCAATCAGAGCGGCGCGCTCCGAAAGTTTCCTTTTATGGCGAGGCGGCGG
CGGCGGCGGCCCTATAAAAAGCGAAGCGCGCGGCGGGCGGGAGTCGCTGCGCGCTGCCTTCGCCCCGTGC
CCCGCTCCGCCGCCGCCTCGCGCCGCCCGCCCCGGCTCTGACTGACCGCGTTACTCCCACAGGTGAGCGG
GCGGGACGGCCCTTCTCCTCCGGGCTGTAATTAGCTGAGCAAGAGGTAAGGGTTTAAGGGATGGTTGGTT
GGTGGGGTATTAATGTTTAATTACCTGGAGCACCTGCCTGAAATCACTTTTTTTCAGGTTGGACCGGTGC
CACCATGGACTATAAGGACCACGACGGAGACTACAAGGATCATGATATTGATTACAAAGACGATGACGAT
AAGATGGCCCCAAAGAAGAAGCGGAAGGTCGGTATCCACGGAGTCCCAGCAGCCGACAAGAAGTACAGCA
TCGGCCTGGACATCGGCACCAACTCTGTGGGCTGGGCCGTGATCACCGACGAGTACAAGGTGCCCAGCAA
GAAATTCAAGGTGCTGGGCAACACCGACCGGCACAGCATCAAGAAGAACCTGATCGGAGCCCTGCTGTTC
GACAGCGGCGAAACAGCCGAGGCCACCCGGCTGAAGAGAACCGCCAGAAGAAGATACACCAGACGGAAGA
ACCGGATCTGCTATCTGCAAGAGATCTTCAGCAACGAGATGGCCAAGGTGGACGACAGCTTCTTCCACAG
ACTGGAAGAGTCCTTCCTGGTGGAAGAGGATAAGAAGCACGAGCGGCACCCCATCTTCGGCAACATCGTG
GACGAGGTGGCCTACCACGAGAAGTACCCCACCATCTACCACCTGAGAAAGAAACTGGTGGACAGCACCG
ACAAGGCCGACCTGCGGCTGATCTATCTGGCCCTGGCCCACATGATCAAGTTCCGGGGCCACTTCCTGAT
CGAGGGCGACCTGAACCCCGACAACAGCGACGTGGACAAGCTGTTCATCCAGCTGGTGCAGACCTACAAC
CAGCTGTTCGAGGAAAACCCCATCAACGCCAGCGGCGTGGACGCCAAGGCCATCCTGTCTGCCAGACTGA
GCAAGAGCAGACGGCTGGAAAATCTGATCGCCCAGCTGCCCGGCGAGAAGAAGAATGGCCTGTTCGGAAA
CCTGATTGCCCTGAGCCTGGGCCTGACCCCCAACTTCAAGAGCAACTTCGACCTGGCCGAGGATGCCAAA
CTGCAGCTGAGCAAGGACACCTACGACGACGACCTGGACAACCTGCTGGCCCAGATCGGCGACCAGTACG
CCGACCTGTTTCTGGCCGCCAAGAACCTGTCCGACGCCATCCTGCTGAGCGACATCCTGAGAGTGAACAC
CGAGATCACCAAGGCCCCCCTGAGCGCCTCTATGATCAAGAGATACGACGAGCACCACCAGGACCTGACC
CTGCTGAAAGCTCTCGTGCGGCAGCAGCTGCCTGAGAAGTACAAAGAGATTTTCTTCGACCAGAGCAAGA
ACGGCTACGCCGGCTACATTGACGGCGGAGCCAGCCAGGAAGAGTTCTACAAGTTCATCAAGCCCATCCT
GGAAAAGATGGACGGCACCGAGGAACTGCTCGTGAAGCTGAACAGAGAGGACCTGCTGCGGAAGCAGCGG
ACCTTCGACAACGGCAGCATCCCCCACCAGATCCACCTGGGAGAGCTGCACGCCATTCTGCGGCGGCAGG
AAGATTTTTACCCATTCCTGAAGGACAACCGGGAAAAGATCGAGAAGATCCTGACCTTCCGCATCCCCTA
CTACGTGGGCCCTCTGGCCAGGGGAAACAGCAGATTCGCCTGGATGACCAGAAAGAGCGAGGAAACCATC
ACCCCCTGGAACTTCGAGGAAGTGGTGGACAAGGGCGCTTCCGCCCAGAGCTTCATCGAGCGGATGACCA
ACTTCGATAAGAACCTGCCCAACGAGAAGGTGCTGCCCAAGCACAGCCTGCTGTACGAGTACTTCACCGT
GTATAACGAGCTGACCAAAGTGAAATACGTGACCGAGGGAATGAGAAAGCCCGCCTTCCTGAGCGGCGAG
CAGAAAAAGGCCATCGTGGACCTGCTGTTCAAGACCAACCGGAAAGTGACCGTGAAGCAGCTGAAAGAGG
ACTACTTCAAGAAAATCGAGTGCTTCGACTCCGTGGAAATCTCCGGCGTGGAAGATCGGTTCAACGCCTC
CCTGGGCACATACCACGATCTGCTGAAAATTATCAAGGACAAGGACTTCCTGGACAATGAGGAAAACGAG
GACATTCTGGAAGATATCGTGCTGACCCTGACACTGTTTGAGGACAGAGAGATGATCGAGGAACGGCTGA
AAACCTATGCCCACCTGTTCGACGACAAAGTGATGAAGCAGCTGAAGCGGCGGAGATACACCGGCTGGGG
CAGGCTGAGCCGGAAGCTGATCAACGGCATCCGGGACAAGCAGTCCGGCAAGACAATCCTGGATTTCCTG
AAGTCCGACGGCTTCGCCAACAGAAACTTCATGCAGCTGATCCACGACGACAGCCTGACCTTTAAAGAGG
ACATCCAGAAAGCCCAGGTGTCCGGCCAGGGCGATAGCCTGCACGAGCACATTGCCAATCTGGCCGGCAG
CCCCGCCATTAAGAAGGGCATCCTGCAGACAGTGAAGGTGGTGGACGAGCTCGTGAAAGTGATGGGCCGG
CACAAGCCCGAGAACATCGTGATCGAAATGGCCAGAGAGAACCAGACCACCCAGAAGGGACAGAAGAACA
GCCGCGAGAGAATGAAGCGGATCGAAGAGGGCATCAAAGAGCTGGGCAGCCAGATCCTGAAAGAACACCC
CGTGGAAAACACCCAGCTGCAGAACGAGAAGCTGTACCTGTACTACCTGCAGAATGGGCGGGATATGTAC
GTGGACCAGGAACTGGACATCAACCGGCTGTCCGACTACGATGTGGACCATATCGTGCCTCAGAGCTTTC
TGAAGGACGACTCCATCGACAACAAGGTGCTGACCAGAAGCGACAAGAACCGGGGCAAGAGCGACAACGT
GCCCTCCGAAGAGGTCGTGAAGAAGATGAAGAACTACTGGCGGCAGCTGCTGAACGCCAAGCTGATTACC
CAGAGAAAGTTCGACAATCTGACCAAGGCCGAGAGAGGCGGCCTGAGCGAACTGGATAAGGCCGGCTTCA
TCAAGAGACAGCTGGTGGAAACCCGGCAGATCACAAAGCACGTGGCACAGATCCTGGACTCCCGGATGAA
CACTAAGTACGACGAGAATGACAAGCTGATCCGGGAAGTGAAAGTGATCACCCTGAAGTCCAAGCTGGTG
TCCGATTTCCGGAAGGATTTCCAGTTTTACAAAGTGCGCGAGATCAACAACTACCACCACGCCCACGACG
CCTACCTGAACGCCGTCGTGGGAACCGCCCTGATCAAAAAGTACCCTAAGCTGGAAAGCGAGTTCGTGTA
CGGCGACTACAAGGTGTACGACGTGCGGAAGATGATCGCCAAGAGCGAGCAGGAAATCGGCAAGGCTACC
GCCAAGTACTTCTTCTACAGCAACATCATGAACTTTTTCAAGACCGAGATTACCCTGGCCAACGGCGAGA
TCCGGAAGCGGCCTCTGATCGAGACAAACGGCGAAACCGGGGAGATCGTGTGGGATAAGGGCCGGGATTT
TGCCACCGTGCGGAAAGTGCTGAGCATGCCCCAAGTGAATATCGTGAAAAAGACCGAGGTGCAGACAGGC
GGCTTCAGCAAAGAGTCTATCCTGCCCAAGAGGAACAGCGATAAGCTGATCGCCAGAAAGAAGGACTGGG
ACCCTAAGAAGTACGGCGGCTTCGACAGCCCCACCGTGGCCTATTCTGTGCTGGTGGTGGCCAAAGTGGA
AAAGGGCAAGTCCAAGAAACTGAAGAGTGTGAAAGAGCTGCTGGGGATCACCATCATGGAAAGAAGCAGC
TTCGAGAAGAATCCCATCGACTTTCTGGAAGCCAAGGGCTACAAAGAAGTGAAAAAGGACCTGATCATCA
AGCTGCCTAAGTACTCCCTGTTCGAGCTGGAAAACGGCCGGAAGAGAATGCTGGCCTCTGCCGGCGAACT
GCAGAAGGGAAACGAACTGGCCCTGCCCTCCAAATATGTGAACTTCCTGTACCTGGCCAGCCACTATGAG
AAGCTGAAGGGCTCCCCCGAGGATAATGAGCAGAAACAGCTGTTTGTGGAACAGCACAAGCACTACCTGG
ACGAGATCATCGAGCAGATCAGCGAGTTCTCCAAGAGAGTGATCCTGGCCGACGCTAATCTGGACAAAGT
GCTGTCCGCCTACAACAAGCACCGGGATAAGCCCATCAGAGAGCAGGCCGAGAATATCATCCACCTGTTT
ACCCTGACCAATCTGGGAGCCCCTGCCGCCTTCAAGTACTTTGACACCACCATCGACCGGAAGAGGTACA
CCAGCACCAAAGAGGTGCTGGACGCCACCCTGATCCACCAGAGCATCACCGGCCTGTACGAGACACGGAT
CGACCTGTCTCAGCTGGGAGGCGACAAAAGGCCGGCGGCCACGAAAAAGGCCGGCCAGGCAAAAAAGAAA
AAGTAAGAATTCCTAGAGCTCGCTGATCAGCCTCGACTGTGCCTTCTAGTTGCCAGCCATCTGTTGTTTG
CCCCTCCCCCGTGCCTTCCTTGACCCTGGAAGGTGCCACTCCCACTGTCCTTTCCTAATAAAATGAGGAA
ATTGCATCGCATTGTCTGAGTAGGTGTCATTCTATTCTGGGGGGTGGGGTGGGGCAGGACAGCAAGGGGG
AGGATTGGGAAGAGAATAGCAGGCATGCTGGGGAGCGGCCGCAGGAACCCCTAGTGATGGAGTTGGCCAC
TCCCTCTCTGCGCGCTCGCTCGCTCACTGAGGCCGGGCGACCAAAGGTCGCCCGACGCCCGGGCTTTGCC
CGGGCGGCCTCAGTGAGCGAGCGAGCGCGCAGCTGCCTGCAGGGGCGCCTGATGCGGTATTTTCTCCTTA
CGCATCTGTGCGGTATTTCACACCGCATA
[95 nt withheld, positions 5700-5794]
T
[46 nt withheld, positions 5796-5841]
C
[141 nt withheld, positions 5843-5983]
CCTTTGACGTTGGAGTCCACGTTCTTT
[37 nt withheld, positions 6011-6047]
ACTCTATCTCGGGCTATTCTTTTGATTTATAAGGGATTTTGCCGATTTCGGTCTATTGGTTAAAAAATGA
GCTGATTTAACAAAAATTTAACGCGAATTTTAACAAAATATTAACGTTTACAATTTTATGGTGCACTCTC
AGTACAATCTGCTCTGATGCCGCATAGTTAAGCCAGCCCCGACACCCGCCAACACCCGCTGACGCGCCCT
GACGGGCTTGTCTGCTCCCGGCATCCGCTTACAGACAAGCTGTGACCGTCTCCGGGAGCTGCATGTGTCA
GAGGTTTTCACCGTCATCACCGAAACGCGCGAGACGAAAGGGCCTCGTGATACGCCTATTTTTATAGGTT
AATGTCATGATAATAATGGTTTCTTAGACGTCAGGTGGCACTTTTCGGGGAAATGTGCGCGGAACCCCTA
TTTGTTTATTTTTCTAAATACATTCAAATATGTATCCGCTCATGAGACAATAACCCTGATAAATGCTTCA
ATAATATTGAAAAAGGAAGAGTATGAGTATTCAACATTTCCGTGTCGCCCTTATTCCCTTTTTTGCGGCA
TTTTGCCTTCCTGTTTTTGCTCACCCAGAAACGCTGGTGAAAGTAAAAGATGCTGAAGATCAGTTGGGTG
CACGAGTGGGTTACATCGAACTGGATCTCAACAGCGGTAAGATCCTTGAGAGTTTTCGCCCCGAAGAACG
TTTTCCAATGATGAGCACTTTTAAAGTTCTGCTATGTGGCGCGGTATTATCCCGTATTGACGCCGGGCAA
GAGCAACTCGGTCGCCGCATACACTATTCTCAGAATGACTTGGTTGAGTACTCACCAGTCACAGAAAAGC
ATCTTACGGATGGCATGACAGTAAGAGAATTATGCAGTGCTGCCATAACCATGAGTGATAACACTGCGGC
CAACTTACTTCTGACAACGATCGGAGGACCGAAGGAGCTAACCGCTTTTTTGCACAACATGGGGGATCAT
GTAACTCGCCTTGATCGTTGGGAACCGGAGCTGAATGAAGCCATACCAAACGACGAGCGTGACACCACGA
TGCCTGTAGCAATGGCAACAACGTTGCGCAAACTATTAACTGGCGAACTACTTACTCTAGCTTCCCGGCA
ACAATTAATAGACTGGATGGAGGCGGATAAAGTTGCAGGACCACTTCTGCGCTCGGCCCTTCCGGCTGGC
TGGTTTATTGCTGATAAATCTGGAGCCGGTGAGCGTGGAAGCCGCGGTATCATTGCAGCACTGGGGCCAG
ATGGTAAGCCCTCCCGTATCGTAGTTATCTACACGACGGGGAGTCAGGCAACTATGGATGAACGAAATAG
ACAGATCGCTGAGATAGGTGCCTCACTGATTAAGCATTGGTAACTGTCAGACCAAGTTTACTCATATATA
CTTTAGATTGATTTAAAACTTCATTTTTAATTTAAAAGGATCTAGGTGAAGATCCTTTTTGATAATCTCA
TGACCAAAATCCCTTAACGTGAGTTTTCGTTCCACTGAGCGTCAGACCCCGTAGAAAAGATCAAAGGATC
TTCTTGAGATCCTTTTTTTCTGCGCGTAATCTGCTGCTTGCAAACAAAAAAACCACCGCTACCAGCGGTG
GTTTGTTTGCCGGATCAAGAGCTACCAACTCTTTTTCCGAAGGTAACTGGCTTCAGCAGAGCGCAGATAC
CAAATACTGTTCTTCTAGTGTAGCCGTAGTTAGGCCACCACTTCAAGAACTCTGTAGCACCGCCTACATA
CCTCGCTCTGCTAATCCTGTTACCAGTGGCTGCTGCCAGTGGCGATAAGTCGTGTCTTACCGGGTTGGAC
TCAAGACGATAGTTACCGGATAAGGCGCAGCGGTCGGGCTGAACGGGGGGTTCGTGCACACAGCCCAGCT
TGGAGCGAACGACCTACACCGAACTGAGATACCTACAGCGTGAGCTATGAGAAAGCGCCACGCTTCCCGA
AGGGAGAAAGGCGGACAGGTATCCGGTAAGCGGCAGGGTCGGAACAGGAGAGCGCACGAGGGAGCTTCCA
GGGGGAAACGCCTGGTATCTTTATAGTCCTGTCGGGTTTCGCCACCTCTGACTTGAGCGTCGATTTTTGT
GATGCTCGTCAGGGGGGCGGAGCCTATGGAAAAACGCCAGCAACGCGGCCTTTTTACGGTTCCTGGCCTT
TTGCTGGCCTTTTGCTCACATGTGAGGGCCTATTTCCCATGATTCCTTCATATTTGCATATACGATACAA
GGCTGTTAGAGAGATAATTGGAATTAATTTGACTGTAAACACAAAGATATTAGTACAAAATACGTGACGT
AGAAAGTAATAATTTCTTGGGTAGTTTGCAGTTTTAAAATTATGTTTTAAAATGGACTATCATATGCTTA
CCGTAACTTGAAAGTATTTCGATTTCTTGGCTTTATATATCTTGTGGAAAGGACGAAACACCGTATAGGG
TTTTAAAGACCCA
